Addgene plasmid #107276: p3-HPRT1-S104R-PdTK-mCh
Purpose: HPRT1 c.312C>A Munich donor vector with unilateral microhomology
Depositing lab: Knut Woltjen. Publication: Microhomology-assisted scarless genome editing in human iPSCs. Kim SI, Matsumoto T, Kagawa H, Nakamura M, Hirohata R, Ueno A, Ohishi M, Sakuma T, Soga T, Yamamoto T, Woltjen K. Nat Commun. 2018 Mar 5;9(1):939. doi: 10.1038/s41467-018-03044-y. PubMed 29507284.
Backbone
  Vector backbone: pBluescript
  Selectable markers: Puromycin ; thymidine kinase
Growth in bacteria
  Bacterial resistance: Ampicillin, 100 μg/mL
  Growth temperature: 37°C
  Growth strain: DH5alpha
  Copy number: High Copy
Gene/Insert 1
  Gene/Insert name: HPRT genomic DNA
  Species: H. sapiens (human)
  Mutation: c.306G>T, c.312C>A
  Entrez Gene: HPRT1 (a.k.a. HGPRT, HPRT)
Gene/Insert 2
  Gene/Insert name: puro-deltaTK; CAG::mCherry (alt name: MhAX cassette)
  Insert size (bp): 5119
Terms and licenses: Academic/Nonprofit Terms; Industry Terms: Not Available to Industry
How to cite: p3-HPRT1-S104R-PdTK-mCh was a gift from Knut Woltjen (Addgene plasmid # 107276 ; http://n2t.net/addgene:107276 ; RRID:Addgene_107276)
