[The description below was written by a language model from this plasmid's Addgene catalogue record and pLannotate feature annotations shown in this document.]
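Description:
p3-HPRT1-S104R-PdTK-mCh is a gene-targeting donor plasmid built on a pBluescript backbone for editing the human HPRT1 locus in cultured cells such as human iPSCs. In E. coli it is maintained at high copy from a ColE1/pUC-type origin and selected with ampicillin through the β-lactamase gene and its native promoter. It carries no viral packaging elements and serves simply as a homology-directed repair template.

The payload consists of human HPRT1 genomic DNA, within which an HPRT coding fragment is annotated, carrying two substitutions: c.312C>A, which produces the S104R "Munich" variant, and c.306G>T, whose purpose is not stated in the record. This homology is interrupted by the roughly 5.1 kb MhAX selection cassette. The cassette begins with a puromycin N-acetyltransferase fused to truncated HSV thymidine kinase (puro-ΔTK) and ends in a bGH polyadenylation signal. No dedicated promoter is annotated upstream of this fusion, and the record does not say how it is driven. Next comes a CAG unit (CMV enhancer, chicken β-actin promoter and chimeric intron) expressing mCherry, which is flanked by Gateway attB1/attB2 sites and terminated by a rabbit β-globin poly(A).

Puromycin resistance and red fluorescence identify cells that have integrated the cassette. ΔTK confers sensitivity to ganciclovir-type nucleoside analogues, and together with loss of mCherry this allows enrichment of cells that have later lost the cassette. The stated design uses "unilateral microhomology", meaning engineered short repeats at the cassette boundary that promote microhomology-mediated excision, leaving only the intended point mutation without a scar. The microhomology and any nuclease target sites are not annotated in the feature table, and several small annotated fragments are probably spurious matches.
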