Features (pLannotate 1.2.2; 23 found; start..end, strand, type, name):
    105..233     +  CDS            PPP5D1 (fragment): PP5D1_HUMAN - Experimental evidence at transcript level: Swiss-Prot protein existence level 2. From Homo sapiens (Human).
    537..635     +  CDS            TMEM78 (fragment): TMM78_HUMAN - Experimental evidence at transcript level: Swiss-Prot protein existence level 2. From Homo sapiens (Human).
    815..1021    +  CDS            Hprt1 (fragment): HPRT_MUSSP - Also known as Hprt. Experimental evidence at protein level: Swiss-Prot protein existence level 1. Converts guanine to guanosine monophosphate, and hypoxanthine to inosine monophosphate. Transfers the 5-phosphoribosyl group from 5- phosphoribosylpyrophosphate onto the purine. Plays a central role in the generation of purine nucleotides through the purine salvage pathway (By similarity). From Mus spretus (Western Mediterranean mouse) (Algerian mouse).
   1088..1684    +  CDS            PuroR (fragment): puromycin N-acetyltransferase; pac from Streptomyces; confers resistance to puromycin
   1691..2686    +  CDS            ΔTK: truncated herpes simplex virus thymidine kinase (Salomon et al., 1995) confers sensitivity to nucleoside analogs such as acyclovir or ganciclovir
   2724..2948    +  polyA_signal   bGH poly(A) signal: bovine growth hormone polyadenylation signal
   2967..3346    +  enhancer       CMV enhancer: human cytomegalovirus immediate early enhancer
   3348..3625    +  promoter       chicken β-actin promoter: No description available
   3626..4641    +  intron         chimeric intron: chimera between introns from chicken β-actin and rabbit β-globin
   4639..4713    +  CDS            HBB (fragment): HBB_LEPEU - Experimental evidence at protein level: Swiss-Prot protein existence level 1. Involved in oxygen transport from the lung to the various peripheral tissues. From Lepus europaeus (European hare).
   4735..4759    +  protein_bind   attB1: mutant version of attB; recombination site for the Gateway® BP reaction BP Clonase™
   4765..5472    +  CDS            mCherry: mCherry is a basic (constitutively fluorescent) red fluorescent protein published in 2004, derived from Discosoma sp.. It is reported to be a very rapidly-maturing monomer with low acid sensitivity.
   5477..5501    -  protein_bind   attB2: mutant version of attB; recombination site for the Gateway® BP reaction BP Clonase™
   5511..5591    +  CDS            HBB (fragment): HBB_PONPY - Experimental evidence at transcript level: Swiss-Prot protein existence level 2. Involved in oxygen transport from the lung to the various peripheral tissues. From Pongo pygmaeus (Bornean orangutan).
   5662..5717    +  polyA_signal   β-globin poly(A) signal: rabbit β-globin polyadenylation signal (Gil and Proudfoot, 1987)
   6100..6123    -  CDS            VN155(I152L) (fragment): improved N-terminal fragment of mVenus for use in bimolecular fluorescence complementation (BiFC) (Kodama and Hu, 2010)
   6489..6508    -  CDS            lacZα (fragment): LacZα fragment of β-galactosidase; lacZ fragment
   6566..6619    -  CDS            lacI (fragment): lac repressor; lacI; The lac repressor binds to the lac operator to inhibit transcription in E. coli. This inhibition can be relieved by adding lactose or isopropyl-β-D-thiogalactopyranoside (IPTG).
   6802..7390    -  rep_origin     ori: high-copy-number ColE1/pMB1/pBR322/pUC origin of replication
   7561..8421    -  CDS            AmpR: β-lactamase; bla; confers resistance to ampicillin, carbenicillin, and related antibiotics
   8422..8526    -  promoter       AmpR promoter: bla
   8621..8656    +  CDS            rop (fragment): Rop protein, which maintains plasmids at low copy number; rop
   8758..76      +  misc_feature   bom (fragment) (across the origin): basis of mobility region from pBR322
>Addgene plasmid #107276 | p3-HPRT1-S104R-PdTK-mCh | depositor full sequence | sequence record 205809 | p3-HPRT1-S104R-PdTK-mCh sequence 8765 bps
ACTATGCGGCATCAGAGCAGATTGTACTGAGAGTGCACCATATGCGGTGTGAAATACCGCACAGATGCGT
AAGGAGCGATCGCGAAAATACCGCATCAGGCGTGCAGTGCAGCAGAATGATCACAGTTCACTGCAGTCTC
AACCTCCTGGGTTCAAGCGATCCTTCCACCTCAGCCTCCTGAGTAGCTGGGACTATAGGTGTGCGCCACC
ACTCCCAGCTAATATTTTTATTTTGTAGAAACAGGGTTCGCCATGTTACCCAGCCTCCCAAAGTGCTGGG
ATTACAGGCATGAGCCACTGGCCCAGTTTCTACAGTCTCTCTTAATATTGTATATTATCCAAGAAATTTC
ATTTAATCAGAACCTGCCAGTCTGATAGGTGAAAATGGTATCTTGTTTTTATTTGCATTTAAAAAAAATT
ATGATAGTGGTATGCTTGGTTTTTTTGAAGGTATCAAATTTTTTACCTTATGAAACATGAGGGCAAAGGA
TGTGTTACGTGGAAGATTTAAAAAAAATTTTTAATGCATTTTTTTGAGACAAGGTCTTGCTCTATTGTCC
AGGCTGGAGTGCAGTGGCACAATCACAGTTCACTCCAGCCTCAACATCCTGCACTAAAGTGATTTTCCCA
CCTCACCTCTCAAGTAGCTGGGACTACAGGTACATGCTACCATGCCTGGCTAATTTTTTTTTTTTTGCAG
GCATGGGGTCTCACTATATTGCCCAGGTTGGTGTGGAAGTTTAATGACTAAGAGGTGTTTGTTATAAAGT
TTAATGTATGAAACTTTCTATTAAATTCCTGATTTTATTTCTGTAGGACTGAACGTCTTGCTCGAGATGT
GATGAAGGAGATGGGAGGCCATCACATTGTAGCCCTCTGTGTGCTCAAGGGGGGCTATAAATTCTTTGCT
GACCTGCTGGATTACATCAAAGCACTGAATAGAAATAGTGATAGATCCATTCCTATGACTGTAGATTTTA
TCAGACTTAAGAGATATTGTACCACCGGCAAGCTGCCCGTGCCCGAGGGCAGAGGAAGTCTTCTAACATG
CGGTGACGTGGAGGAGAATCCCGGCCCTAGGCTCGAGATGACCGAGTACAAGCCCACGGTGCGCCTCGCC
ACCCGCGACGACGTCCCCAGGGCCGTACGCACCCTCGCCGCCGCGTTCGCCGACTACCCCGCCACGCGCC
ACACCGTCGATCCGGACCGCCACATCGAGCGGGTCACCGAGCTGCAAGAACTCTTCCTCACGCGCGTCGG
GCTCGACATCGGCAAGGTGTGGGTCGCGGACGACGGCGCCGCGGTGGCGGTCTGGACCACGCCGGAGAGC
GTCGAAGCGGGGGCGGTGTTCGCCGAGATCGGCCCGCGCATGGCCGAGTTGAGCGGTTCCCGGCTGGCCG
CGCAGCAACAGATGGAAGGCCTCCTGGCGCCGCACCGGCCCAAGGAGCCCGCGTGGTTCCTGGCCACCGT
CGGCGTCTCGCCCGACCACCAGGGCAAGGGTCTGGGCAGCGCCGTCGTGCTCCCCGGAGTGGAGGCGGCC
GAGCGCGCCGGGGTGCCCGCCTTCCTGGAGACCTCCGCGCCCCGCAACCTCCCCTTCTACGAGCGGCTCG
GCTTCACCGTCACCGCCGACGTCGAGGTGCCCGAAGGACCGCGCACCTGGTGCATGACCCGCAAGCCCGG
TGCCGGATCCATGCCCACGCTACTGCGGGTTTATATAGACGGTCCCCACGGGATGGGGAAAACCACCACC
ACGCAACTGCTGGTGGCCCTGGGTTCGCGCGACGATATCGTCTACGTACCCGAGCCGATGACTTACTGGC
GGGTGCTGGGGGCTTCCGAGACAATCGCGAACATCTACACCACACAACACCGCCTCGACCAGGGTGAGAT
ATCGGCCGGGGACGCGGCGGTGGTAATGACAAGCGCCCAGATAACAATGGGCATGCCTTATGCCGTGACC
GACGCCGTTCTGGCTCCTCATATCGGGGGGGAGGCTGGGAGCTCACATGCCCCGCCCCCGGCCCTCACCC
TCATCTTCGACCGCCATCCCATCGCCGCCCTCCTGTGCTACCCGGCCGCGCGGTACCTTATGGGCAGCAT
GACCCCCCAGGCCGTGCTGGCGTTCGTGGCCCTCATCCCGCCGACCTTGCCCGGCACCAACATCGTGCTT
GGGGCCCTTCCGGAGGACAGACACATCGACCGCCTGGCCAAACGCCAGCGCCCCGGCGAGCGGCTGGACC
TGGCTATGCTGGCTGCGATTCGCCGCGTTTACGGGCTACTTGCCAATACGGTGCGGTATCTGCAGTGCGG
CGGGTCGTGGCGGGAGGACTGGGGACAGCTTTCGGGGACGGCCGTGCCGCCCCAGGGTGCCGAGCCCCAG
AGCAACGCGGGCCCACGACCCCATATCGGGGACACGTTATTTACCCTGTTTCGGGCCCCCGAGTTGCTGG
CCCCCAACGGCGACCTGTATAACGTGTTTGCCTGGGCCTTGGACGTCTTGGCCAAACGCCTCCGTTCCAT
GCACGTCTTTATCCTGGATTACGACCAATCGCCCGCCGGCTGCCGGGACGCCCTGCTGCAACTTACCTCC
GGGATGGTCCAGACCCACGTCACCACCCCCGGCTCCATACCGACGATATGCGACCTGGCGCGCACGTTTG
CCCGGGAGATGGGGGAGGCTAACTGATCTAGAGGGCCCGTTTAAACCCGCTGATCAGCCTCGACTGTGCC
TTCTAGTTGCCAGCCATCTGTTGTTTGCCCCTCCCCCGTGCCTTCCTTGACCCTGGAAGGTGCCACTCCC
ACTGTCCTTTCCTAATAAAATGAGGAAATTGCATCGCATTGTCTGAGTAGGTGTCATTCTATTCTGGGGG
GTGGGGTGGGGCAGGACAGCAAGGGGGAGGATTGGGAAGACAATAGCAGGCATGCTGGGGATGCGGTGGG
CTCTATGGACTAGCGGTGGCGGCCTCGACATTGATTATTGACTAGTTATTAATAGTAATCAATTACGGGG
TCATTAGTTCATAGCCCATATATGGAGTTCCGCGTTACATAACTTACGGTAAATGGCCCGCCTGGCTGAC
CGCCCAACGACCCCCGCCCATTGACGTCAATAATGACGTATGTTCCCATAGTAACGCCAATAGGGACTTT
CCATTGACGTCAATGGGTGGAGTATTTACGGTAAACTGCCCACTTGGCAGTACATCAAGTGTATCATATG
CCAAGTACGCCCCCTATTGACGTCAATGACGGTAAATGGCCCGCCTGGCATTATGCCCAGTACATGACCT
TATGGGACTTTCCTACTTGGCAGTACATCTACGTATTAGTCATCGCTATTACCATGGTCGAGGTGAGCCC
CACGTTCTGCTTCACTCTCCCCATCTCCCCCCCCTCCCCACCCCCAATTTTGTATTTATTTATTTTTTAA
TTATTTTGTGCAGCGATGGGGGCGGGGGGGGGGGGGGGGCGCGCGCCAGGCGGGGCGGGGCGGGGCGAGG
GGCGGGGCGGGGCGAGGCGGAGAGGTGCGGCGGCAGCCAATCAGAGCGGCGCGCTCCGAAAGTTTCCTTT
TATGGCGAGGCGGCGGCGGCGGCGGCCCTATAAAAAGCGAAGCGCGCGGCGGGCGGGAGTCGCTGCGCGC
TGCCTTCGCCCCGTGCCCCGCTCCGCGCCGCCTCGCGCCGCCCGCCCCGGCTCTGACTGACCGCGTTACT
CCCACAGGTGAGCGGGCGGGACGGCCCTTCTCCTCCGGGCTGTAATTAGCGCTTGGTTTAATGACGGCTT
GTTTCTTTTCTGTGGCTGCGTGAAAGCCTTGAGGGGCTCCGGGAGGGCCCTTTGTGCGGGGGGAGCGGCT
CGGGGGGTGCGTGCGTGTGTGTGTGCGTGGGGAGCGCCGCGTGCGGCTCCGCGCTGCCCGGCGGCTGTGA
GCGCTGCGGGCGCGGCGCGGGGCTTTGTGCGCTCCGCAGTGTGCGCGAGGGGAGCGCGGCCGGGGGCGGT
GCCCCGCGGTGCGGGGGGGGCTGCGAGGGGAACAAAGGCTGCGTGCGGGGTGTGTGCGTGGGGGGGTGAG
CAGGGGGTGTGGGCGCGTCGGTCGGGCTGCAACCCCCCCTGCACCCCCCTCCCCGAGTTGCTGAGCACGG
CCCGGCTTCGGGTGCGGGGCTCCGTACGGGGCGTGGCGCGGGGCTCGCCGTGCCGGGCGGGGGGTGGCGG
CAGGTGGGGGTGCCGGGCGGGGCGGGGCCGCCTCGGGCCGGGGAGGGCTCGGGGGAGGGGCGCGGCGGCC
CCCGGAGCGCCGGCGGCTGTCGAGGCGCGGCGAGCCGCAGCCATTGCCTTTTATGGTAATCGTGCGAGAG
GGCGCAGGGACTTCCTTTGTCCCAAATCTGTGCGGAGCCGAAATCTGGGAGGCGCCGCCGCACCCCCTCT
AGCGGGCGCGGGGCGAAGCGGTGCGGCGCCGGCAGGAAGGAAATGGGCGGGGAGGGCCTTCGTGCGTCGC
CGCGCCGCCGTCCCCTTCTCCCTCTCCAGCCTCGGGGCTGTCCGCGGGGGGACGGCTGCCTTCGGGGGGG
ACGGGGCAGGGCGGGGTTCGGCTTCTGGCGTGTGACCGGCGGCTCTAGAGCCTCTGCTAACCATGTTCAT
GCCTTCTTCTTTTTCCTACAGCTCCTGGGCAACGTGCTGGTTATTGTGCTGTCTCATCATTTTGGCAAAG
AATTCGCGGCCGCGGTACCGGCGCGCCGGATCCTGCAGGTTATCACAAGTTTGTACAAAAAAGCAGGCTC
CACCATGGTGAGCAAGGGCGAGGAGGACAACATGGCCATCATCAAGGAGTTCATGCGCTTCAAGGTGCAC
ATGGAGGGCTCCGTGAACGGCCACGAGTTCGAGATCGAGGGCGAGGGCGAGGGCCGCCCCTACGAGGGCA
CCCAGACCGCCAAGCTGAAGGTGACCAAGGGCGGCCCCCTGCCCTTCGCCTGGGACATCCTGTCCCCTCA
GTTCATGTACGGCTCCAAGGCCTACGTGAAGCACCCCGCCGACATCCCCGACTACTTGAAGCTGTCCTTC
CCCGAGGGCTTCAAGTGGGAGCGCGTGATGAACTTCGAGGACGGCGGCGTGGTGACCGTGACCCAGGACT
CCTCCCTGCAGGACGGCGAGTTCATCTACAAGGTGAAGCTGCGCGGCACCAACTTCCCCTCCGACGGCCC
CGTAATGCAGAAGAAGACCATGGGCTGGGAGGCCTCCTCCGAGCGGATGTACCCCGAGGACGGCGCCCTG
AAGGGCGAGATCAAGCAGAGGCTGAAGCTGAAGGACGGCGGCCACTACGACGCCGAGGTCAAGACCACCT
ACAAGGCCAAGAAGCCCGTGCAGCTGCCCGGCGCCTACAACGTCAACATCAAGCTGGACATCACCTCCCA
CAACGAGGACTACACCATCGTGGAACAGTACGAGCGCGCCGAGGGCCGCCACTCCACCGGCGGCATGGAC
GAGCTGTACAAGTAAGACCCAGCTTTCTTGTACAAAGTGGTGATAACTCTAGAGAATTCACTCCTCAGGT
GCAGGCTGCCTATCAGAAGGTGGTGGCTGGTGTGGCCAATGCCCTGGCTCACAAATACCACTGAGATCTT
TTTCCCTCTGCCAAAAATTATGGGGACATCATGAAGCCCCTTGAGCATCTGACTTCTGGCTAATAAAGGA
AATTTATTTTCATTGCAATAGTGTGTTGGAATTTTTTGTGTCTCTCACTCGGAAGGACATATGGGAGGGC
AAATCATTTAAAACATCAGAATGAGTATTTGGTTTAGAGTTTGGCAACATATGCCCATATGCTGGCTGCC
ATGAACAAAGGTTGGCTATAAAGAGGTCATCAGTATATGAAACAGCCCCCTGCTGTCCATTCCTTATTCC
ATAGAAAAGCCTTGACTTGAGGTTAGATTTTTTTTATATTTTGTTTTGTGTTATTTTTTTCTTTAACATC
CCTAAAATTTTCCTTACATGTTTTACTAGCCAGATTTTTCCTCCTCTCCTGACTACTCCCAGTCATAGCT
GTCCCTCTTCTCTTATGGAGATCCCTCGACCTGCAGCCCAAGCTTGGATCCCTCGAGTTAATTAAATCTA
GAAGTCGACGGGCACGGGCAGCTTGCCGGTGGTAAGAGCTATTGTGTGAGTATATTTAATATATGATTCT
TTTTAGTGGCAACAGTAGGTTTTCTTATATTTTCTTTGAATCTCTGCAAACCATACTTGCTTTCATTTCA
CTTGGTTACAGTGAGATTTTTCTAACATATTCACTAGTACTTTACATCAAAGCCAATACTGTTTTTTTAA
AACTAGTCACCTTGGAGGATATATACTTATTTTACAGGTGTGTGTGGTTTTTTAAATAAACTCCTTTTAG
GAATTGCTGTTGGGACTTGGGATACTTTTTTCACTATACATACTGGTGACAGATACCCTCTCTTGAGCTA
CATCGGTTTGTGGGGAGTCAAAAGTCCTTTGGAGCTAGGTTTGACAAATTGTAAAACGACGGCCAGTGCG
GCCGCGAATTCGGTACCCTAACTAACAGGAAGAGTTTGTAGGGGCCCCCCCTCGACTGCATTAATGAATC
GGCCAACGCGCGGGGAGAGGCGGTTTGCGTATTGGGCGCTCTTCCGCTTCCTCGCTCACTGACTCGCTGC
GCTCGGTCGTTCGGCTGCGGCGAGCGGTATCAGCTCACTCAAAGGCGGTAATACGGTTATCCACAGAATC
AGGGGATAACGCAGGAAAGAACATGTGAGCAAAAGGCCAGCAAAAGGCCAGGAACCGTAAAAAGGCCGCG
TTGCTGGCGTTTTTCCATAGGCTCCGCCCCCCTGACGAGCATCACAAAAATCGACGCTCAAGTCAGAGGT
GGCGAAACCCGACAGGACTATAAAGATACCAGGCGTTTCCCCCTGGAAGCTCCCTCGTGCGCTCTCCTGT
TCCGACCCTGCCGCTTACCGGATACCTGTCCGCCTTTCTCCCTTCGGGAAGCGTGGCGCTTTCTCATAGC
TCACGCTGTAGGTATCTCAGTTCGGTGTAGGTCGTTCGCTCCAAGCTGGGCTGTGTGCACGAACCCCCCG
TTCAGCCCGACCGCTGCGCCTTATCCGGTAACTATCGTCTTGAGTCCAACCCGGTAAGACACGACTTATC
GCCACTGGCAGCAGCCACTGGTAACAGGATTAGCAGAGCGAGGTATGTAGGCGGTGCTACAGAGTTCTTG
AAGTGGTGGCCTAACTACGGCTACACTAGAAGAACAGTATTTGGTATCTGCGCTCTGCTGAAGCCAGTTA
CCTTCGGAAAAAGAGTTGGTAGCTCTTGATCCGGCAAACAAACCACCGCTGGTAGCGGTGGTTTTTTTGT
TTGCAAGCAGCAGATTACGCGCAGAAAAAAAGGATCTCAAGAAGATCCTTTGATCTTTTCTACGGGGTCT
GACGCTCAGTGGAACGAAAACTCACGTTAAGGGATTTTGGTCATGAGATTATCAAAAAGGATCTTCACCT
AGATCCTTTTAAATTAAAAATGAAGTTTTAAATCAATCTAAAGTATATATGAGTAAACTTGGTCTGACAG
TTACCAATGCTTAATCAGTGAGGCACCTATCTCAGCGATCTGTCTATTTCGTTCATCCATAGTTGCCTGA
CTCCCCGTCGTGTAGATAACTACGATACGGGAGGGCTTACCATCTGGCCCCAGTGCTGCAATGATACCGC
GAGACCCACGCTCACCGGCTCCAGATTTATCAGCAATAAACCAGCCAGCCGGAAGGGCCGAGCGCAGAAG
TGGTCCTGCAACTTTATCCGCCTCCATCCAGTCTATTAATTGTTGCCGGGAAGCTAGAGTAAGTAGTTCG
CCAGTTAATAGTTTGCGCAACGTTGTTGCCATTGCTACAGGCATCGTGGTGTCACGCTCGTCGTTTGGTA
TGGCTTCATTCAGCTCCGGTTCCCAACGATCAAGGCGAGTTACATGATCCCCCATGTTGTGCAAAAAAGC
GGTTAGCTCCTTCGGTCCTCCGATCGTTGTCAGAAGTAAGTTGGCCGCAGTGTTATCACTCATGGTTATG
GCAGCACTGCATAATTCTCTTACTGTCATGCCATCCGTAAGATGCTTTTCTGTGACTGGTGAGTACTCAA
CCAAGTCATTCTGAGAATAGTGTATGCGGCGACCGAGTTGCTCTTGCCCGGCGTCAATACGGGATAATAC
CGCGCCACATAGCAGAACTTTAAAAGTGCTCATCATTGGAAAACGTTCTTCGGGGCGAAAACTCTCAAGG
ATCTTACCGCTGTTGAGATCCAGTTCGATGTAACCCACTCGTGCACCCAACTGATCTTCAGCATCTTTTA
CTTTCACCAGCGTTTCTGGGTGAGCAAAAACAGGAAGGCAAAATGCCGCAAAAAAGGGAATAAGGGCGAC
ACGGAAATGTTGAATACTCATACTCTTCCTTTTTCAATATTATTGAAGCATTTATCAGGGTTATTGTCTC
ATGAGCGGATACATATTTGAATGTATTTAGAAAAATAAACAAATAGGGGTTCCGCGCACATTTCCCCGAA
AAGTGCCACCTGACGTCTAAGAAACCATTATTATCATGACATTAACCTATAAAAATAGGCGTATCACGAG
GCCCTTTCGTCTCGCGCGTTTCGGTGATGACGGTGAAAACCTCTGACACATGCAGCTCCCGGAGACGGTC
ACAGCTTGTCTGTAAGCGGATGCCGGGAGCAGACAAGCCCGTCAGGGCGCGTCAGCGGGTGTTGGCGGGT
GTCGGGGCTGGCTTA
