>Addgene plasmid #107276 | p3-HPRT1-S104R-PdTK-mCh | addgene partial sequence | sequence record 205808 | Addgene Partial NGS Result
CTCCTGGGCAACGTGCTGGTTATTGTGCTGTCTCATCATTTTGGCAAAGAATTCGCGGCCGCGGTACCGG
CGCGCCGGATCCTGCAGGTTATCACAAGTTTGTACAAAAAAGCAGGCTCCACCATGGTGAGCAAGGGCGA
GGAGGACAACATGGCCATCATCAAGGAGTTCATGCGCTTCAAGGTGCACATGGAGGGCTCCGTGAACGGC
CACGAGTTCGAGATCGAGGGCGAGGGCGAGGGCCGCCCCTACGAGGGCACCCAGACCGCCAAGCTGAAGG
TGACCAAGGGCGGCCCCCTGCCCTTCGCCTGGGACATCCTGTCCCCTCAGTTCATGTACGGCTCCAAGGC
CTACGTGAAGCACCCCGCCGACATCCCCGACTACTTGAAGCTGTCCTTCCCCGAGGGCTTCAAGTGGGAG
CGCGTGATGAACTTCGAGGACGGCGGCGTGGTGACCGTGACCCAGGACTCCTCCCTGCAGGACGGCGAGT
TCATCTACAAGGTGAAGCTGCGCGGCACCAACTTCCCCTCCGACGGCCCCGTAATGCAGAAGAAGACCAT
GGGCTGGGAGGCCTCCTCCGAGCGGATGTACCCCGAGGACGGCGCCCTGAAGGGCGAGATCAAGCAGAGG
CTGAAGCTGAAGGACGGCGGCCACTACGACGCCGAGGTCAAGACCACCTACAAGGCCAAGAAGCCCGTGC
AGCTGCCCGGCGCCTACAACGTCAACATCAAGCTGGACATCACCTCCCACAACGAGGACTACACCATCGT
GGAACAGTACGAGCGCGCCGAGGGCCGCCACTCCACCGGCGGCATGGACGAGCTGTACAAGTAAGACCCA
GCTTTCTTGTACAAAGTGGTGATAACTCTAGAGAATTCACTCCTCAGGTGCAGGCTGCCTATCAGAAGGT
GGTGGCTGGTGTGGCCAATGCCCTGGCTCACAAATACCACTGAGATCTTTTTCCCTCTGCCAAAAATTAT
GGGGACATCATGAAGCCCCTTGAGCATCTGACTTCTGGCTAATAAAGGAAATTTATTTTCATTGCAATAG
TGTGTTGGAATTTTTTGTGTCTCTCACTCGGAAGGACATATGGGAGGGCAAATCATTTAAAACATCAGAA
TGAGTATTTGGTTTAGAGTTTGGCAACATATGCCCATATGCTGGCTGCCATGAACAAAGGTTGGCTATAA
AGAGGTCATCAGTATATGAAACAGCCCCCTGCTGTCCATTCCTTATTCCATAGAAAAGCCTTGACTTGAG
GTTAGATTTTTTTTATATTTTGTTTTGTGTTATTTTTTTCTTTAACATCCCTAAAATTTTCCTTACATGT
TTTACTAGCCAGATTTTTCCTCCTCTCCTGACTACTCCCAGTCATAGCTGTCCCTCTTCTCTTATGGAGA
TCCCTCGACCTGCAGCCCAAGCTTGGATCCCTCGAGTTAATTAAATCTAGAAGTCGACGGGCACGGGCAG
CTTGCCGGTGGTAAGAGCTATTGTGTGAGTATATTTAATATATGATTCTTTTTAGTGGCAACAGTAGGTT
TTCTTATATTTTCTTTGAATCTCTGCAAACCATACTTGCTTTCATTTCACTTGGTTACAGTGAGATTTTT
CTAACATATTCACTAGTACTTTACATCAAAGCCAATACTGTTTTTTTAAAACTAGTCACCTTGGAGGATA
TATACTTATTTTACAGGTGTGTGTGGTTTTTTAAATAAACTCCTTTTAGGAATTGCTGTTGGGACTTGGG
ATACTTTTTTCACTATACATACTGGTGACAGATACCCTCTCTTGAGCTACATCGGTTTGTGGGGAGTCAA
AAGTCCTTTGGAGCTAGGTTTGACAAATTGTAAAACGACGGCCAGTGCGGCCGCGAATTCGGTACCCTAA
CTAACAGGAAGAGTTTGTAGGGGCCCCCCCTCGACTGCATTAATGAATCGGCCAACGCGCGGGGAGAGGC
GGTTTGCGTATTGGGCGCTCTTCCGCTTCCTCGCTCACTGACTCGCTGCGCTCGGTCGTTCGGCTGCGGC
GAGCGGTATCAGCTCACTCAAAGGCGGTAATACGGTTATCCACAGAATCAGGGGATAACGCAGGAAAGAA
CATGTGAGCAAAAGGCCAGCAAAAGGCCAGGAACCGTAAAAAGGCCGCGTTGCTGGCGTTTTTCCATAGG
CTCCGCCCCCCTGACGAGCATCACAAAAATCGACGCTCAAGTCAGAGGTGGCGAAACCCGACAGGACTAT
AAAGATACCAGGCGTTTCCCCCTGGAAGCTCCCTCGTGCGCTCTCCTGTTCCGACCCTGCCGCTTACCGG
ATACCTGTCCGCCTTTCTCCCTTCGGGAAGCGTGGCGCTTTCTCATAGCTCACGCTGTAGGTATCTCAGT
TCGGTGTAGGTCGTTCGCTCCAAGCTGGGCTGTGTGCACGAACCCCCCGTTCAGCCCGACCGCTGCGCCT
TATCCGGTAACTATCGTCTTGAGTCCAACCCGGTAAGACACGACTTATCGCCACTGGCAGCAGCCACTGG
TAACAGGATTAGCAGAGCGAGGTATGTAGGCGGTGCTACAGAGTTCTTGAAGTGGTGGCCTAACTACGGC
TACACTAGAAGAACAGTATTTGGTATCTGCGCTCTGCTGAAGCCAGTTACCTTCGGAAAAAGAGTTGGTA
GCTCTTGATCCGGCAAACAAACCACCGCTGGTAGCGGTGGTTTTTTTGTTTGCAAGCAGCAGATTACGCG
CAGAAAAAAAGGATCTCAAGAAGATCCTTTGATCTTTTCTACGGGGTCTGACGCTCAGTGGAACGAAAAC
TCACGTTAAGGGATTTTGGTCATGAGATTATCAAAAAGGATCTTCACCTAGATCCTTTTAAATTAAAAAT
GAAGTTTTAAATCAATCTAAAGTATATATGAGTAAACTTGGTCTGACAGTTACCAATGCTTAATCAGTGA
GGCACCTATCTCAGCGATCTGTCTATTTCGTTCATCCATAGTTGCCTGACTCCCCGTCGTGTAGATAACT
ACGATACGGGAGGGCTTACCATCTGGCCCCAGTGCTGCAATGATACCGCGAGACCCACGCTCACCGGCTC
CAGATTTATCAGCAATAAACCAGCCAGCCGGAAGGGCCGAGCGCAGAAGTGGTCCTGCAACTTTATCCGC
CTCCATCCAGTCTATTAATTGTTGCCGGGAAGCTAGAGTAAGTAGTTCGCCAGTTAATAGTTTGCGCAAC
GTTGTTGCCATTGCTACAGGCATCGTGGTGTCACGCTCGTCGTTTGGTATGGCTTCATTCAGCTCCGGTT
CCCAACGATCAAGGCGAGTTACATGATCCCCCATGTTGTGCAAAAAAGCGGTTAGCTCCTTCGGTCCTCC
GATCGTTGTCAGAAGTAAGTTGGCCGCAGTGTTATCACTCATGGTTATGGCAGCACTGCATAATTCTCTT
ACTGTCATGCCATCCGTAAGATGCTTTTCTGTGACTGGTGAGTACTCAACCAAGTCATTCTGAGAATAGT
GTATGCGGCGACCGAGTTGCTCTTGCCCGGCGTCAATACGGGATAATACCGCGCCACATAGCAGAACTTT
AAAAGTGCTCATCATTGGAAAACGTTCTTCGGGGCGAAAACTCTCAAGGATCTTACCGCTGTTGAGATCC
AGTTCGATGTAACCCACTCGTGCACCCAACTGATCTTCAGCATCTTTTACTTTCACCAGCGTTTCTGGGT
GAGCAAAAACAGGAAGGCAAAATGCCGCAAAAAAGGGAATAAGGGCGACACGGAAATGTTGAATACTCAT
ACTCTTCCTTTTTCAATATTATTGAAGCATTTATCAGGGTTATTGTCTCATGAGCGGATACATATTTGAA
TGTATTTAGAAAAATAAACAAATAGGGGTTCCGCGCACATTTCCCCGAAAAGTGCCACCTGACGTCTAAG
AAACCATTATTATCATGACATTAACCTATAAAAATAGGCGTATCACGAGGCCCTTTCGTCTCGCGCGTTT
CGGTGATGACGGTGAAAACCTCTGACACATGCAGCTCCCGGAGACGGTCACAGCTTGTCTGTAAGCGGAT
GCCGGGAGCAGACAAGCCCGTCAGGGCGCGTCAGCGGGTGTTGGCGGGTGTCGGGGCTGGCTTAACTATG
CGGCATCAGAGCAGATTGTACTGAGAGTGCACCATATGCGGTGTGAAATACCGCACAGATGCGTAAGGAG
CGATCGCGAAAATACCGCATCAGGCGTGCAGTGCAGCAGAATGATCACAGTTCACTGCAGTCTCAACCTC
CTGGGTTCAAGCGATCCTTCCACCTCAGCCTCCTGAGTAGCTGGGACTATAGGTGTGCGCCACCACTCCC
AGCTAATATTTTTATTTTGTAGAAACAGGGTTCGCCATGTTACCCAGCCTCCCAAAGTGCTGGGATTACA
GGCATGAGCCACTGGCCCAGTTTCTACAGTCTCTCTTAATATTGTATATTATCCAAGAAATTTCATTTAA
TCAGAACCTGCCAGTCTGATAGGTGAAAATGGTATCTTGTTTTTATTTGCATTTAAAAAAAATTATGATA
GTGGTATGCTTGGTTTTTTTGAAGGTATCAAATTTTTTACCTTATGAAACATGAGGGCAAAGGATGTGTT
ACGTGGAAGATTTAAAAAAAATTTTTAATGCATTTTTTTGAGACAAGGTCTTGCTCTATTGTCCAGGCTG
GAGTGCAGTGGCACAATCACAGTTCACTCCAGCCTCAACATCCTGCACTAAAGTGATTTTCCCACCTCAC
CTCTCAAGTAGCTGGGACTACAGGTACATGCTACCATGCCTGGCTAATTTTTTTTTTTTTGCAGGCATGG
GGTCTCACTATATTGCCCAGGTTGGTGTGGAAGTTTAATGACTAAGAGGTGTTTGTTATAAAGTTTAATG
TATGAAACTTTCTATTAAATTCCTGATTTTATTTCTGTAGGACTGAACGTCTTGCTCGAGATGTGATGAA
GGAGATGGGAGGCCATCACATTGTAGCCCTCTGTGTGCTCAAGGGGGGCTATAAATTCTTTGCTGACCTG
CTGGATTACATCAAAGCACTGAATAGAAATAGTGATAGATCCATTCCTATGACTGTAGATTTTATCAGAC
TTAAGAGATATTGTACCACCGGCAAGCTGCCCGTGCCCGAGGGCAGAGGAAGTCTTCTAACATGCGGTGA
CGTGGAGGAGAATCCCGGCCCTAGGCTCGAGATGACCGAGTACAAGCCCACGGTGCGCCTCGCCACCCGC
GACGACGTCCCCAGGGCCGTACGCACCCTCGCCGCCGCGTTCGCCGACTACCCCGCCACGCGCCACACCG
TCGATCCGGACCGCCACATCGAGCGGGTCACCGAGCTGCAAGAACTCTTCCTCACGCGCGTCGGGCTCGA
CATCGGCAAGGTGTGGGTCGCGGACGACGGCGCCGCGGTGGCGGTCTGGACCACGCCGGAGAGCGTCGAA
GCGGGGGCGGTGTTCGCCGAGATCGGCCCGCGCATGGCCGAGTTGAGCGGTTCCCGGCTGGCCGCGCAGC
AACAGATGGAAGGCCTCCTGGCGCCGCACCGGCCCAAGGAGCCCGCGTGGTTCCTGGCCACCGTCGGCGT
CTCGCCCGACCACCAGGGCAAGGGTCTGGGCAGCGCCGTCGTGCTCCCCGGAGTGGAGGCGGCCGAGCGC
GCCGGGGTGCCCGCCTTCCTGGAGACCTCCGCGCCCCGCAACCTCCCCTTCTACGAGCGGCTCGGCTTCA
CCGTCACCGCCGACGTCGAGGTGCCCGAAGGACCGCGCACCTGGTGCATGACCCGCAAGCCCGGTGCCGG
ATCCATGCCCACGCTACTGCGGGTTTATATAGACGGTCCCCACGGGATGGGGAAAACCACCACCACGCAA
CTGCTGGTGGCCCTGGGTTCGCGCGACGATATCGTCTACGTACCCGAGCCGATGACTTACTGGCGGGTGC
TGGGGGCTTCCGAGACAATCGCGAACATCTACACCACACAACACCGCCTCGACCAGGGTGAGATATCGGC
CGGGGACGCGGCGGTGGTAATGACAAGCGCCCAGATAACAATGGGCATGCCTTATGCCGTGACCGACGCC
GTTCTGGCTCCTCATATCGGGGGGGAGGCTGGGAGCTCACATGCCCCGCCCCCGGCCCTCACCCTCATCT
TCGACCGCCATCCCATCGCCGCCCTCCTGTGCTACCCGGCCGCGCGGTACCTTATGGGCAGCATGACCCC
CCAGGCCGTGCTGGCGTTCGTGGCCCTCATCCCGCCGACCTTGCCCGGCACCAACATCGTGCTTGGGGCC
CTTCCGGAGGACAGACACATCGACCGCCTGGCCAAACGCCAGCGCCCCGGCGAGCGGCTGGACCTGGCTA
TGCTGGCTGCGATTCGCCGCGTTTACGGGCTACTTGCCAATACGGTGCGGTATCTGCAGTGCGGCGGGTC
GTGGCGGGAGGACTGGGGACAGCTTTCGGGGACGGCCGTGCCGCCCCAGGGTGCCGAGCCCCAGAGCAAC
GCGGGCCCACGACCCCATATCGGGGACACGTTATTTACCCTGTTTCGGGCCCCCGAGTTGCTGGCCCCCA
ACGGCGACCTGTATAACGTGTTTGCCTGGGCCTTGGACGTCTTGGCCAAACGCCTCCGTTCCATGCACGT
CTTTATCCTGGATTACGACCAATCGCCCGCCGGCTGCCGGGACGCCCTGCTGCAACTTACCTCCGGGATG
GTCCAGACCCACGTCACCACCCCCGGCTCCATACCGACGATATGCGACCTGGCGCGCACGTTTGCCCGGG
AGATGGGGGAGGCTAACTGATCTAGAGGGCCCGTTTAAACCCGCTGATCAGCCTCGACTGTGCCTTCTAG
TTGCCAGCCATCTGTTGTTTGCCCCTCCCCCGTGCCTTCCTTGACCCTGGAAGGTGCCACTCCCACTGTC
CTTTCCTAATAAAATGAGGAAATTGCATCGCATTGTCTGAGTAGGTGTCATTCTATTCTGGGGGGTGGGG
TGGGGCAGGACAGCAAGGGGGAGGATTGGGAAGACAATAGCAGGCATGCTGGGGATGCGGTGGGCTCTAT
GGACTAGCGGTGGCGGCCTC
