LOCUS       Exported 8765 bp ds-DNA circular SYN 26-JAN-2018
DEFINITION  synthetic circular DNA
ACCESSION   .
VERSION     .
KEYWORDS    .
SOURCE      synthetic DNA construct
  ORGANISM  synthetic DNA construct
REFERENCE   1 (bases 1 to 8765)
  AUTHORS   Woltjen
  TITLE     Direct Submission
  JOURNAL   Exported Jan 26, 2018 from SnapGene 4.0.4 http://www.snapgene.com
FEATURES             Location/Qualifiers
     source          1..8765
                     /organism="synthetic DNA construct"
                     /mol_type="other DNA"
     primer_bind     7..27
                     /label=MDSSR
     gene            103..1001
                     /gene="ENSG00000165704"
                     /locus_tag="HPRT1"
                     /label=ENSG00000165704
                     /note="hypoxanthine phosphoribosyltransferase 1
                     [Source:HGNC Symbol;Acc:5157]"
     primer_bind     103..122
                     /label=dna450
     CDS             818..1001
                     /codon_start=2
                     /gene="ENSG00000165704"
                     /label=ENSG00000165704
                     /label=ENSG00000165704(6)
                     /note="transcript_id=ENST00000370796"
                     /db_xref="UCSC:uc004exl.3"
                     /db_xref="HPA:CAB012200"
                     /db_xref="HPA:HPA006360"
                     /db_xref="GO:GO:0004422"
                     /db_xref="GO:GO:0005737"
                     /db_xref="GO:GO:0006166"
                     /db_xref="GO:GO:0009116"
                     /db_xref="HGNC_transcript_name:HPRT1-201"
                     /db_xref="IPI:IPI00873466.1"
                     /db_xref="goslim_goa:GO:0005575"
                     /db_xref="goslim_goa:GO:0005622"
                     /db_xref="goslim_goa:GO:0005623"
                     /db_xref="goslim_goa:GO:0005737"
                     /db_xref="goslim_goa:GO:0009058"
                     /db_xref="goslim_goa:GO:0034641"
                     /db_xref="goslim_goa:GO:0044281"
                     /protein_id="ENSP00000359832"
                     /translation="TERLARDVMKEMGGHHIVALCVLKGGYKFFADLLDYIKALNRNSD
                     RSIPMTVDFIRLKRYC"
     mRNA            818..1001
                     /gene="ENSG00000165704"
                     /label=transcript_id=ENST00000298556
                     /label=ENSG00000165704(1)
                     /note="transcript_id=ENST00000298556"
     misc_feature    968..976
                     /label=T microhomology
     primer_bind     complement(971..1040)
                     /label=Munich-IF-R
     misc_feature    985..993
                     /label=A microhomology
     misc_feature    989..1001
                     /label=MH-mutant
     misc_feature    989
                     /label=G>T (silent); AflII
     misc_feature    995
                     /label=312C>A; S104R
     misc_feature    complement(1003..1025)
                     /label=ps1
     CDS             1026..1079
                     /codon_start=1
                     /product="2A peptide from Thosea asigna virus capsid
                     protein"
                     /label=T2A
                     /note="Eukaryotic ribosomes fail to insert a peptide bond
                     between the Gly and Pro residues, yielding separate
                     polypeptides."
                     /translation="EGRGSLLTCGDVEENPGP"
     primer_bind     1026..1050
                     /label=T2A-pdtk-Fo
     CDS             1089..1685
                     /codon_start=1
                     /gene="pac from Streptomyces alboniger"
                     /product="puromycin N-acetyltransferase"
                     /label=PuroR
                     /note="confers resistance to puromycin"
                     /translation="MTEYKPTVRLATRDDVPRAVRTLAAAFADYPATRHTVDPDRHIER
                     VTELQELFLTRVGLDIGKVWVADDGAAVAVWTTPESVEAGAVFAEIGPRMAELSGSRLA
                     AQQQMEGLLAPHRPKEPAWFLATVGVSPDHQGKGLGSAVVLPGVEAAERAGVPAFLETS
                     APRNLPFYERLGFTVTADVEVPEGPRTWCMTRKPGA"
     primer_bind     1650..1669
                     /label=dna930
     CDS             1692..2687
                     /codon_start=1
                     /product="truncated herpes simplex virus thymidine kinase
                     (Salomon et al., 1995)"
                     /label=-Delta-TK
                     /note="confers sensitivity to nucleoside analogs such as
                     acyclovir or ganciclovir"
                     /translation="MPTLLRVYIDGPHGMGKTTTTQLLVALGSRDDIVYVPEPMTYWRV
                     LGASETIANIYTTQHRLDQGEISAGDAAVVMTSAQITMGMPYAVTDAVLAPHIGGEAGS
                     SHAPPPALTLIFDRHPIAALLCYPAARYLMGSMTPQAVLAFVALIPPTLPGTNIVLGAL
                     PEDRHIDRLAKRQRPGERLDLAMLAAIRRVYGLLANTVRYLQCGGSWREDWGQLSGTAV
                     PPQGAEPQSNAGPRPHIGDTLFTLFRAPELLAPNGDLYNVFAWALDVLAKRLRSMHVFI
                     LDYDQSPAGCRDALLQLTSGMVQTHVTTPGSIPTICDLARTFAREMGEAN"
     polyA_signal    2725..2949
                     /label=bGH poly(A) signal
                     /note="bovine growth hormone polyadenylation signal"
     primer_bind     complement(2935..2950)
                     /label=T2A-pdtk-Rev
     enhancer        2968..3347
                     /label=CMV enhancer
                     /note="human cytomegalovirus immediate early enhancer"
     promoter        3349..3626
                     /label=chicken beta-actin promoter
     intron          3627..4642
                     /label=chimeric intron
                     /note="chimera between introns from chicken beta-actin and
                     rabbit beta-globin"
     protein_bind    4736..4760
                     /gene="mutant version of attB"
                     /label=attB1
                     /bound_moiety="BP Clonase(TM)"
                     /note="recombination site for the Gateway(R) BP reaction"
     CDS             4766..5476
                     /codon_start=1
                     /product="monomeric derivative of DsRed fluorescent protein
                     (Shaner et al., 2004)"
                     /label=mCherry
                     /note="mammalian codon-optimized"
                     /translation="MVSKGEEDNMAIIKEFMRFKVHMEGSVNGHEFEIEGEGEGRPYEG
                     TQTAKLKVTKGGPLPFAWDILSPQFMYGSKAYVKHPADIPDYLKLSFPEGFKWERVMNF
                     EDGGVVTVTQDSSLQDGEFIYKVKLRGTNFPSDGPVMQKKTMGWEASSERMYPEDGALK
                     GEIKQRLKLKDGGHYDAEVKTTYKAKKPVQLPGAYNVNIKLDITSHNEDYTIVEQYERA
                     EGRHSTGGMDELYK"
     protein_bind    complement(5478..5502)
                     /gene="mutant version of attB"
                     /label=attB2
                     /bound_moiety="BP Clonase(TM)"
                     /note="recombination site for the Gateway(R) BP reaction"
     misc_feature    5601..6059
                     /label=Rabbit b-globin pA
     polyA_site      5663..5718
                     /label=-beta-globin poly(A) signal
                     /note="rabbit beta-globin polyadenylation signal"
     primer_bind     6093..6154
                     /label=Munich-IF-F
     misc_feature    6099..6121
                     /label=ps1
     gene            6122..6488
                     /gene="ENSG00000165704"
                     /locus_tag="HPRT1"
                     /label=ENSG00000165704
                     /note="hypoxanthine phosphoribosyltransferase 1
                     [Source:HGNC Symbol;Acc:5157]"
     misc_feature    6122..6134
                     /label=MH-normal
     misc_feature    6122
                     /label=G>T (silent); AflII
     primer_bind     complement(6465..6488)
                     /label=dna411
     primer_bind     6491..6507
                     /label=M13 fwd
                     /note="common sequencing primer, one of multiple similar
                     variants"
     primer_bind     complement(6528..6551)
                     /label=pENTRfw
     rep_origin      complement(6802..7390)
                     /direction=LEFT
                     /label=ori
                     /note="high-copy-number ColE1/pMB1/pBR322/pUC origin of
                     replication"
     CDS             complement(7561..8421)
                     /codon_start=1
                     /gene="bla"
                     /product="beta-lactamase"
                     /label=AmpR
                     /note="confers resistance to ampicillin, carbenicillin, and
                     related antibiotics"
                     /translation="MSIQHFRVALIPFFAAFCLPVFAHPETLVKVKDAEDQLGARVGYI
                     ELDLNSGKILESFRPEERFPMMSTFKVLLCGAVLSRIDAGQEQLGRRIHYSQNDLVEYS
                     PVTEKHLTDGMTVRELCSAAITMSDNTAANLLLTTIGGPKELTAFLHNMGDHVTRLDRW
                     EPELNEAIPNDERDTTMPVAMATTLRKLLTGELLTLASRQQLIDWMEADKVAGPLLRSA
                     LPAGWFIADKSGAGERGSRGIIAALGPDGKPSRIVVIYTTGSQATMDERNRQIAEIGAS
                     LIKHW"
     promoter        complement(8422..8526)
                     /gene="bla"
                     /label=AmpR promoter
ORIGIN
        1 actatgcggc atcagagcag attgtactga gagtgcacca tatgcggtgt gaaataccgc
       61 acagatgcgt aaggagcgat cgcgaaaata ccgcatcagg cggtgcagtg cagcagaatg
      121 atcacagttc actgcagtct caacctcctg ggttcaagcg atccttccac ctcagcctcc
      181 tgagtagctg ggactatagg tgtgcgccac cactcccagc taatattttt attttgtaga
      241 aacagggttc gccatgttac ccagcctccc aaagtgctgg gattacaggc atgagccact
      301 ggcccagttt ctacagtctc tcttaatatt gtatattatc caagaaattt catttaatca
      361 gaacctgcca gtctgatagg tgaaaatggt atcttgtttt tatttgcatt taaaaaaaat
      421 tatgatagtg gtatgcttgg tttttttgaa ggtatcaaat tttttacctt atgaaacatg
      481 agggcaaagg atgtgttacg tggaagattt aaaaaaaatt tttaatgcat ttttttgaga
      541 caaggtcttg ctctattgtc caggctggag tgcagtggca caatcacagt tcactccagc
      601 ctcaacatcc tgcactaaag tgattttccc acctcacctc tcaagtagct gggactacag
      661 gtacatgcta ccatgcctgg ctaatttttt tttttttgca ggcatggggt ctcactatat
      721 tgcccaggtt ggtgtggaag tttaatgact aagaggtgtt tgttataaag tttaatgtat
      781 gaaactttct attaaattcc tgattttatt tctgtaggac tgaacgtctt gctcgagatg
      841 tgatgaagga gatgggaggc catcacattg tagccctctg tgtgctcaag gggggctata
      901 aattctttgc tgacctgctg gattacatca aagcactgaa tagaaatagt gatagatcca
      961 ttcctatgac tgtagatttt atcagactta agagatattg taccaccggc aagctgcccg
     1021 tgcccgaggg cagaggaagt cttctaacat gcggtgacgt ggaggagaat cccggcccta
     1081 ggctcgagat gaccgagtac aagcccacgg tgcgcctcgc cacccgcgac gacgtcccca
     1141 gggccgtacg caccctcgcc gccgcgttcg ccgactaccc cgccacgcgc cacaccgtcg
     1201 atccggaccg ccacatcgag cgggtcaccg agctgcaaga actcttcctc acgcgcgtcg
     1261 ggctcgacat cggcaaggtg tgggtcgcgg acgacggcgc cgcggtggcg gtctggacca
     1321 cgccggagag cgtcgaagcg ggggcggtgt tcgccgagat cggcccgcgc atggccgagt
     1381 tgagcggttc ccggctggcc gcgcagcaac agatggaagg cctcctggcg ccgcaccggc
     1441 ccaaggagcc cgcgtggttc ctggccaccg tcggcgtctc gcccgaccac cagggcaagg
     1501 gtctgggcag cgccgtcgtg ctccccggag tggaggcggc cgagcgcgcc ggggtgcccg
     1561 ccttcctgga gacctccgcg ccccgcaacc tccccttcta cgagcggctc ggcttcaccg
     1621 tcaccgccga cgtcgaggtg cccgaaggac cgcgcacctg gtgcatgacc cgcaagcccg
     1681 gtgccggatc catgcccacg ctactgcggg tttatataga cggtccccac gggatgggga
     1741 aaaccaccac cacgcaactg ctggtggccc tgggttcgcg cgacgatatc gtctacgtac
     1801 ccgagccgat gacttactgg cgggtgctgg gggcttccga gacaatcgcg aacatctaca
     1861 ccacacaaca ccgcctcgac cagggtgaga tatcggccgg ggacgcggcg gtggtaatga
     1921 caagcgccca gataacaatg ggcatgcctt atgccgtgac cgacgccgtt ctggctcctc
     1981 atatcggggg ggaggctggg agctcacatg ccccgccccc ggccctcacc ctcatcttcg
     2041 accgccatcc catcgccgcc ctcctgtgct acccggccgc gcggtacctt atgggcagca
     2101 tgacccccca ggccgtgctg gcgttcgtgg ccctcatccc gccgaccttg cccggcacca
     2161 acatcgtgct tggggccctt ccggaggaca gacacatcga ccgcctggcc aaacgccagc
     2221 gccccggcga gcggctggac ctggctatgc tggctgcgat tcgccgcgtt tacgggctac
     2281 ttgccaatac ggtgcggtat ctgcagtgcg gcgggtcgtg gcgggaggac tggggacagc
     2341 tttcggggac ggccgtgccg ccccagggtg ccgagcccca gagcaacgcg ggcccacgac
     2401 cccatatcgg ggacacgtta tttaccctgt ttcgggcccc cgagttgctg gcccccaacg
     2461 gcgacctgta taacgtgttt gcctgggcct tggacgtctt ggccaaacgc ctccgttcca
     2521 tgcacgtctt tatcctggat tacgaccaat cgcccgccgg ctgccgggac gccctgctgc
     2581 aacttacctc cgggatggtc cagacccacg tcaccacccc cggctccata ccgacgatat
     2641 gcgacctggc gcgcacgttt gcccgggaga tgggggaggc taactgatct agagggcccg
     2701 tttaaacccg ctgatcagcc tcgactgtgc cttctagttg ccagccatct gttgtttgcc
     2761 cctcccccgt gccttccttg accctggaag gtgccactcc cactgtcctt tcctaataaa
     2821 atgaggaaat tgcatcgcat tgtctgagta ggtgtcattc tattctgggg ggtggggtgg
     2881 ggcaggacag caagggggag gattgggaag acaatagcag gcatgctggg gatgcggtgg
     2941 gctctatggg ctagcggtgg cggcctcgac attgattatt gactagttat taatagtaat
     3001 caattacggg gtcattagtt catagcccat atatggagtt ccgcgttaca taacttacgg
     3061 taaatggccc gcctggctga ccgcccaacg acccccgccc attgacgtca ataatgacgt
     3121 atgttcccat agtaacgcca atagggactt tccattgacg tcaatgggtg gagtatttac
     3181 ggtaaactgc ccacttggca gtacatcaag tgtatcatat gccaagtacg ccccctattg
     3241 acgtcaatga cggtaaatgg cccgcctggc attatgccca gtacatgacc ttatgggact
     3301 ttcctacttg gcagtacatc tacgtattag tcatcgctat taccatggtc gaggtgagcc
     3361 ccacgttctg cttcactctc cccatctccc ccccctcccc acccccaatt ttgtatttat
     3421 ttatttttta attattttgt gcagcgatgg gggcgggggg gggggggggg cgcgcgccag
     3481 gcggggcggg gcggggcgag gggcggggcg gggcgaggcg gagaggtgcg gcggcagcca
     3541 atcagagcgg cgcgctccga aagtttcctt ttatggcgag gcggcggcgg cggcggccct
     3601 ataaaaagcg aagcgcgcgg cgggcgggag tcgctgcgcg ctgccttcgc cccgtgcccc
     3661 gctccgcgcc gcctcgcgcc gcccgccccg gctctgactg accgcgttac tcccacaggt
     3721 gagcgggcgg gacggccctt ctcctccggg ctgtaattag cgcttggttt aatgacggct
     3781 tgtttctttt ctgtggctgc gtgaaagcct tgaggggctc cgggagggcc ctttgtgcgg
     3841 ggggagcggc tcggggggtg cgtgcgtgtg tgtgtgcgtg gggagcgccg cgtgcggctc
     3901 cgcgctgccc ggcggctgtg agcgctgcgg gcgcggcgcg gggctttgtg cgctccgcag
     3961 tgtgcgcgag gggagcgcgg ccgggggcgg tgccccgcgg tgcggggggg gctgcgaggg
     4021 gaacaaaggc tgcgtgcggg gtgtgtgcgt gggggggtga gcagggggtg tgggcgcgtc
     4081 ggtcgggctg caaccccccc tgcacccccc tccccgagtt gctgagcacg gcccggcttc
     4141 gggtgcgggg ctccgtacgg ggcgtggcgc ggggctcgcc gtgccgggcg gggggtggcg
     4201 gcaggtgggg gtgccgggcg gggcggggcc gcctcgggcc ggggagggct cgggggaggg
     4261 gcgcggcggc ccccggagcg ccggcggctg tcgaggcgcg gcgagccgca gccattgcct
     4321 tttatggtaa tcgtgcgaga gggcgcaggg acttcctttg tcccaaatct gtgcggagcc
     4381 gaaatctggg aggcgccgcc gcaccccctc tagcgggcgc ggggcgaagc ggtgcggcgc
     4441 cggcaggaag gaaatgggcg gggagggcct tcgtgcgtcg ccgcgccgcc gtccccttct
     4501 ccctctccag cctcggggct gtccgcgggg ggacggctgc cttcgggggg gacggggcag
     4561 ggcggggttc ggcttctggc gtgtgaccgg cggctctaga gcctctgcta accatgttca
     4621 tgccttcttc tttttcctac agctcctggg caacgtgctg gttattgtgc tgtctcatca
     4681 ttttggcaaa gaattcgcgg ccgcggtacc ggcgcgccgg atcctgcagg ttatcacaag
     4741 tttgtacaaa aaagcaggct ccaccatggt gagcaagggc gaggaggaca acatggccat
     4801 catcaaggag ttcatgcgct tcaaggtgca catggagggc tccgtgaacg gccacgagtt
     4861 cgagatcgag ggcgagggcg agggccgccc ctacgagggc acccagaccg ccaagctgaa
     4921 ggtgaccaag ggcggccccc tgcccttcgc ctgggacatc ctgtcccctc agttcatgta
     4981 cggctccaag gcctacgtga agcaccccgc cgacatcccc gactacttga agctgtcctt
     5041 ccccgagggc ttcaagtggg agcgcgtgat gaacttcgag gacggcggcg tggtgaccgt
     5101 gacccaggac tcctccctgc aggacggcga gttcatctac aaggtgaagc tgcgcggcac
     5161 caacttcccc tccgacggcc ccgtaatgca gaagaagacc atgggctggg aggcctcctc
     5221 cgagcggatg taccccgagg acggcgccct gaagggcgag atcaagcaga ggctgaagct
     5281 gaaggacggc ggccactacg acgccgaggt caagaccacc tacaaggcca agaagcccgt
     5341 gcagctgccc ggcgcctaca acgtcaacat caagctggac atcacctccc acaacgagga
     5401 ctacaccatc gtggaacagt acgagcgcgc cgagggccgc cactccaccg gcggcatgga
     5461 cgagctgtac aagtaagacc cagctttctt gtacaaagtg gtgataactc tagagaattc
     5521 actcctcagg tgcaggctgc ctatcagaag gtggtggctg gtgtggccaa tgccctggct
     5581 cacaaatacc actgagatct ttttccctct gccaaaaatt atggggacat catgaagccc
     5641 cttgagcatc tgacttctgg ctaataaagg aaatttattt tcattgcaat agtgtgttgg
     5701 aattttttgt gtctctcact cggaaggaca tatgggaggg caaatcattt aaaacatcag
     5761 aatgagtatt tggtttagag tttggcaaca tatgccatat gctggctgcc atgaacaaag
     5821 gtggctataa agaggtcatc agtatatgaa acagccccct gctgtccatt ccttattcca
     5881 tagaaaagcc ttgacttgag gttagatttt ttttatattt tgttttgtgt tatttttttc
     5941 tttaacatcc ctaaaatttt ccttacatgt tttactagcc agatttttcc tcctctcctg
     6001 actactccca gtcatagctg tccctcttct cttatgaaga tccctcgacc tgcagcccaa
     6061 gcttggatcc ctcgagttaa ttaaatctag aagtcgacgg gcacgggcag cttgccggtg
     6121 gtaagagcta ttgtgtgagt atatttaata tatgattctt tttagtggca acagtaggtt
     6181 ttcttatatt ttctttgaat ctctgcaaac catacttgct ttcatttcac ttggttacag
     6241 tgagattttt ctaacatatt cactagtact ttacatcaaa gccaatactg tttttttaaa
     6301 actagtcacc ttggaggata tatacttatt ttacaggtgt gtgtggtttt ttaaataaac
     6361 tccttttagg aattgctgtt gggacttggg atactttttt cactatacat actggtgaca
     6421 gataccctct cttgagctac atcggtttgt ggggagtcaa aagtcctttg gagctaggtt
     6481 tgacaaattt gtaaaacgac ggccagtgcg gccgcgaatt cggtacccta actaacagga
     6541 agagtttgta ggggcccccc ctcgactgca ttaatgaatc ggccaacgcg cggggagagg
     6601 cggtttgcgt attgggcgct cttccgcttc ctcgctcact gactcgctgc gctcggtcgt
     6661 tcggctgcgg cgagcggtat cagctcactc aaaggcggta atacggttat ccacagaatc
     6721 aggggataac gcaggaaaga acatgtgagc aaaaggccag caaaaggcca ggaaccgtaa
     6781 aaaggccgcg ttgctggcgt ttttccatag gctccgcccc cctgacgagc atcacaaaaa
     6841 tcgacgctca agtcagaggt ggcgaaaccc gacaggacta taaagatacc aggcgtttcc
     6901 ccctggaagc tccctcgtgc gctctcctgt tccgaccctg ccgcttaccg gatacctgtc
     6961 cgcctttctc ccttcgggaa gcgtggcgct ttctcatagc tcacgctgta ggtatctcag
     7021 ttcggtgtag gtcgttcgct ccaagctggg ctgtgtgcac gaaccccccg ttcagcccga
     7081 ccgctgcgcc ttatccggta actatcgtct tgagtccaac ccggtaagac acgacttatc
     7141 gccactggca gcagccactg gtaacaggat tagcagagcg aggtatgtag gcggtgctac
     7201 agagttcttg aagtggtggc ctaactacgg ctacactaga agaacagtat ttggtatctg
     7261 cgctctgctg aagccagtta ccttcggaaa aagagttggt agctcttgat ccggcaaaca
     7321 aaccaccgct ggtagcggtg gtttttttgt ttgcaagcag cagattacgc gcagaaaaaa
     7381 aggatctcaa gaagatcctt tgatcttttc tacggggtct gacgctcagt ggaacgaaaa
     7441 ctcacgttaa gggattttgg tcatgagatt atcaaaaagg atcttcacct agatcctttt
     7501 aaattaaaaa tgaagtttta aatcaatcta aagtatatat gagtaaactt ggtctgacag
     7561 ttaccaatgc ttaatcagtg aggcacctat ctcagcgatc tgtctatttc gttcatccat
     7621 agttgcctga ctccccgtcg tgtagataac tacgatacgg gagggcttac catctggccc
     7681 cagtgctgca atgataccgc gagacccacg ctcaccggct ccagatttat cagcaataaa
     7741 ccagccagcc ggaagggccg agcgcagaag tggtcctgca actttatccg cctccatcca
     7801 gtctattaat tgttgccggg aagctagagt aagtagttcg ccagttaata gtttgcgcaa
     7861 cgttgttgcc attgctacag gcatcgtggt gtcacgctcg tcgtttggta tggcttcatt
     7921 cagctccggt tcccaacgat caaggcgagt tacatgatcc cccatgttgt gcaaaaaagc
     7981 ggttagctcc ttcggtcctc cgatcgttgt cagaagtaag ttggccgcag tgttatcact
     8041 catggttatg gcagcactgc ataattctct tactgtcatg ccatccgtaa gatgcttttc
     8101 tgtgactggt gagtactcaa ccaagtcatt ctgagaatag tgtatgcggc gaccgagttg
     8161 ctcttgcccg gcgtcaatac gggataatac cgcgccacat agcagaactt taaaagtgct
     8221 catcattgga aaacgttctt cggggcgaaa actctcaagg atcttaccgc tgttgagatc
     8281 cagttcgatg taacccactc gtgcacccaa ctgatcttca gcatctttta ctttcaccag
     8341 cgtttctggg tgagcaaaaa caggaaggca aaatgccgca aaaaagggaa taagggcgac
     8401 acggaaatgt tgaatactca tactcttcct ttttcaatat tattgaagca tttatcaggg
     8461 ttattgtctc atgagcggat acatatttga atgtatttag aaaaataaac aaataggggt
     8521 tccgcgcaca tttccccgaa aagtgccacc tgacgtctaa gaaaccatta ttatcatgac
     8581 attaacctat aaaaataggc gtatcacgag gccctttcgt ctcgcgcgtt tcggtgatga
     8641 cggtgaaaac ctctgacaca tgcagctccc ggagacggtc acagcttgtc tgtaagcgga
     8701 tgccgggagc agacaagccc gtcagggcgc gtcagcgggt gttggcgggt gtcggggctg
     8761 gctta
//
